>Addgene plasmid #172868 | pAG876 pDisplay-pFAST | addgene full sequence | sequence record 353704 | Addgene NGS Result
TTTTAACAAAATATTAACGCTTACAATTTACGCGCGCGTTGACATTGATTATTGACTAGTTATTAATAGT
AATCAATTACGGGGTCATTAGTTCATAGCCCATATATGGAGTTCCGCGTTACATAACTTACGGTAAATGG
CCCGCCTGGCTGACCGCCCAACGACCCCCGCCCATTGACGTCAATAATGACGTATGTTCCCATAGTAACG
CCAATAGGGACTTTCCATTGACGTCAATGGGTGGAGTATTTACGGTAAACTGCCCACTTGGCAGTACATC
AAGTGTATCATATGCCAAGTACGCCCCCTATTGACGTCAATGACGGTAAATGGCCCGCCTGGCATTATGC
CCAGTACATGACCTTATGGGACTTTCCTACTTGGCAGTACATCTACGTATTAGTCATCGCTATTACCATG
GTGATGCGGTTTTGGCAGTACATCAATGGGCGTGGATAGCGGTTTGACTCACGGGGATTTCCAAGTCTCC
ACCCCATTGACGTCAATGGGAGTTTGTTTTGGCACCAAAATCAACGGGACTTTCCAAAATGTCGTAACAA
CTCCGCCCCATTGACGCAAATGGGCGGTAGGCGTGTACGGTGGGAGGTCTATATAAGCAGAGCTCTCTGG
CTAACTAGAGAACCCACTGCTTACTGGCTTATCGAAATTAATACGACTCACTATAGGGAGACCCAAGCTT
GGTACCGAGCTCGGATCCACTAGTAACGGCCGCCAGTGTGCTGGAATTCGGCTTGGGGATATCCACCATG
GAGACAGACACACTCCTGCTATGGGTACTGCTGCTCTGGGTTCCAGGTTCCACTGGTGACTATCCATATG
ATGTTCCAGATTATGCTGGGGCCCAGCCGGCCAGATCTATGGAGCATGTTGCCTTTGGCAGTGAGGACAT
CGAGAACACTCTGGCCAATATGGACGACGAACAACTGGATAGGTTGGCCTTTGGCGTAATTCAGCTCGAT
GGTGACGGGAATATCCTGCTGTACAATGCTGCTGAAGGGGACATCACTGGCAGAGATCCCAAACAGGTGA
TTGGGAAGAACTTCTTCAAGGATGTTGCACCTGGAACGGATACTCCCGAGTTTTACGGCAAATTCAAGGA
AGGCGCAGCGTCAGGGAATCTGAACACCATGTTCGAATGGACGATACCGACAAGCAGGGGACCAACCAAG
GTCAAGGTGCACTTGAAGAAAGCCCTTTCCGGTGACAGATATTGGGTCTTTGTGAAACGGGTGGTCGACG
AACAAAAACTCATCTCAGAAGAGGATCTGAATGCTGTGGGCCAGGACACGCAGGAGGTCATCGTGGTGCC
ACACTCCTTGCCCTTTAAGGTGGTGGTGATCTCAGCCATCCTGGCCCTGGTGGTGCTCACCATCATCTCC
CTTATCATCCTCATCATGCTTTGGCAGAAGAAGCCACGTTAGGCGGCCGCTCGAGATCAGCCTCGACTGT
GCCTTCTAGTTGCCAGCCATCTGTTGTTTGCCCCTCCCCCGTGCCTTCCTTGACCCTGGAAGGTGCCACT
CCCACTGTCCTTTCCTAATAAAATGAGGAAATTGCATCGCATTGTCTGAGTAGGTGTCATTCTATTCTGG
GGGGTGGGGTGGGGCAGGACAGCAAGGGGGAGGATTGGGAAGACAATAGCAGGCATGCTGGGGATGCGGT
GGGCTCTATGGCTTCTGAGGCGGAAAGAACCAGTGGCGGTAATACGGTTATCCACAGAATCAGGGGATAA
CGCAGGAAAGAACATGTGAGCAAAAGGCCAGCAAAAGGCCAGGAACCGTAAAAAGGCCGCGTTGCTGGCG
TTTTTCCATAGGCTCCGCCCCCCTGACGAGCATCACAAAAATCGACGCTCAAGTCAGAGGTGGCGAAACC
CGACAGGACTATAAAGATACCAGGCGTTTCCCCCTGGAAGCTCCCTCGTGCGCTCTCCTGTTCCGACCCT
GCCGCTTACCGGATACCTGTCCGCCTTTCTCCCTTCGGGAAGCGTGGCGCTTTCTCATAGCTCACGCTGT
AGGTATCTCAGTTCGGTGTAGGTCGTTCGCTCCAAGCTGGGCTGTGTGCACGAACCCCCCGTTCAGCCCG
ACCGCTGCGCCTTATCCGGTAACTATCGTCTTGAGTCCAACCCGGTAAGACACGACTTATCGCCACTGGC
AGCAGCCACTGGTAACAGGATTAGCAGAGCGAGGTATGTAGGCGGTGCTACAGAGTTCTTGAAGTGGTGG
CCTAACTACGGCTACACTAGAAGAACAGTATTTGGTATCTGCGCTCTGCTGAAGCCAGTTACCTTCGGAA
AAAGAGTTGGTAGCTCTTGATCCGGCAAACAAACCACCGCTGGTAGCGGTGGTTTTTTTGTTTGCAAGCA
GCAGATTACGCGCAGAAAAAAAGGATCTCAAGAAGATCCTTTGATCTTTTCTACGGGGTCTGACGCTCAG
TGGAACGAAAACTCACGTTAAGGGATTTTGGTCATGAGATTATCAAAAAGGATCTTCACCTAGATCCTTT
TAAATTAAAAATGAAGTTTTAAATCAATCTAAAGTATATATGAGTAACCTGAGGCTATGGCAGGGCCTGC
CGCCCCGACGTTGGCTGCGAGCCCTGGGCCTTCACCCGAACTTGGGGGGTGGGGTGGGGAAAAGGAAGAA
ACGCGGGCGTATTGGCCCCAATGGGGTCTCGGTGGGGTATCGACAGAGTGCCAGCCCTGGGACCGAACCC
CGCGTTTATGAACAAACGACCCAACACCGTGCGTTTTATTCTGTCTTTTTATTGCCGTCATAGCGCGGGT
TCCTTCCGGTATTGTCTCCTTCCGTGTTTCAGTTAGCCTCCCCCTAGGGTGGGCGAAGAACTCCAGCATG
AGATCCCCGCGCTGGAGGATCATCCAGCCGGCGTCCCGGAAAACGATTCCGAAGCCCAACCTTTCATAGA
AGGCGGCGGTGGAATCGAAATCTCGTGATGGCAGGTTGGGCGTCGCTTGGTCGGTCATTTCGAACCCCAG
AGTCCCGCTCAGAAGAACTCGTCAAGAAGGCGATAGAAGGCGATGCGCTGCGAATCGGGAGCGGCGATAC
CGTAAAGCACGAGGAAGCGGTCAGCCCATTCGCCGCCAAGCTCTTCAGCAATATCACGGGTAGCCAACGC
TATGTCCTGATAGCGGTCCGCCACACCCAGCCGGCCACAGTCGATGAATCCAGAAAAGCGGCCATTTTCC
ACCATGATATTCGGCAAGCAGGCATCGCCATGGGTCACGACGAGATCCTCGCCGTCGGGCATGCTCGCCT
TGAGCCTGGCGAACAGTTCGGCTGGCGCGAGCCCCTGATGCTCTTCGTCCAGATCATCCTGATCGACAAG
ACCGGCTTCCATCCGAGTACGTGCTCGCTCGATGCGATGTTTCGCTTGGTGGTCGAATGGGCAGGTAGCC
GGATCAAGCGTATGCAGCCGCCGCATTGCATCAGCCATGATGGATACTTTCTCGGCAGGAGCAAGGTGAG
ATGACAGGAGATCCTGCCCCGGCACTTCGCCCAATAGCAGCCAGTCCCTTCCCGCTTCAGTGACAACGTC
GAGCACAGCTGCGCAAGGAACGCCCGTCGTGGCCAGCCACGATAGCCGCGCTGCCTCGTCTTGCAGTTCA
TTCAGGGCACCGGACAGGTCGGTCTTGACAAAAAGAACCGGGCGCCCCTGCGCTGACAGCCGGAACACGG
CGGCATCAGAGCAGCCGATTGTCTGTTGTGCCCAGTCATAGCCGAATAGCCTCTCCACCCAAGCGGCCGG
AGAACCTGCGTGCAATCCATCTTGTTCAATCATGCGAAACGATCCTCATCCTGTCTCTTGATCGATCTTT
GCAAAAGCCTAGGCCTCCAAAAAAGCCTCCTCACTACTTCTGGAATAGCTCAGAGGCCGGGCCTCGGCCT
CTGCATAAATAAAAAAAATTAGTCAGCCATGGGGCGGAGAATGGGCGGAACTGGGCGGAGTTAGGGGCGG
GATGGGCGGAGTTAGGGGCGGGACTATGGTTGCTGACTAATTGAGATGCATGCTTTGCATACTTCTGCCT
GCTGGGGAGCCTGGGGACTTTCCACACCTGGTTGCTGACTAATTGAGATGCATGCTTTGCATACTTCTGC
CTGCTGGGGAGCCTGGGGACTTTCCACACCCTAACTGACACACATTCCACAGCTGGTTCTTTCCGCCTCA
GGACTCTTCCTTTTTCAATAAATCAATCTAAAGTATATATGAGTAAACTTGGTCTGACAGTTACCAATGC
TTAATCAGTGAGGCACCTATCTCAGCGATCTGTCTATTTCGTTCATCCATAGTTGCCTGACTCCCCGTCG
TGTAGATAACTACGATACGGGAGGGCTTACCATCTGGCCCCAGTGCTGCAATGATACCGCGAGACCCACG
CTCACCGGCTCCAGATTTATCAGCAATAAACCAGCCAGCCGGAAGGGCCGAGCGCAGAAGTGGTCCTGCA
ACTTTATCCGCCTCCATCCAGTCTATTAATTGTTGCCGGGAAGCTAGAGTAAGTAGTTCGCCAGTTAATA
GTTTGCGCAACGTTGTTGCCATTGCTACAGGCATCGTGGTGTCACGCTCGTCGTTTGGTATGGCTTCATT
CAGCTCCGGTTCCCAACGATCAAGGCGAGTTACATGATCCCCCATGTTGTGCAAAAAAGCGGTTAGCTCC
TTCGGTCCTCCGATCGTTGTCAGAAGTAAGTTGGCCGCAGTGTTATCACTCATGGTTATGGCAGCACTGC
ATAATTCTCTTACTGTCATGCCATCCGTAAGATGCTTTTCTGTGACTGGTGAGTACTCAACCAAGTCATT
CTGAGAATAGTGTATGCGGCGACCGAGTTGCTCTTGCCCGGCGTCAATACGGGATAATACCGCGCCACAT
AGCAGAACTTTAAAAGTGCTCATCATTGGAAAACGTTCTTCGGGGCGAAAACTCTCAAGGATCTTACCGC
TGTTGAGATCCAGTTCGATGTAACCCACTCGTGCACCCAACTGATCTTCAGCATCTTTTACTTTCACCAG
CGTTTCTGGGTGAGCAAAAACAGGAAGGCAAAATGCCGCAAAAAAGGGAATAAGGGCGACACGGAAATGT
TGAATACTCATACTCTTCCTTTTTCAATATTATTGAAGCATTTATCAGGGTTATTGTCTCATGAGCGGAT
ACATATTTGAATGTATTTAGAAAAATAAACAAATAGGGGTTCCGCGCACATTTCCCCGAAAAGTGCCACC
TG
[124 nt withheld, positions 5253-5376]
C
[91 nt withheld, positions 5378-5468]
A
[49 nt withheld, positions 5470-5518]
CCTTTGACGTTGGAGTCCACGTTCTTT
[37 nt withheld, positions 5546-5582]
ACCCTATCTCGGTCTATTCTTTTGATTTATAAGGGATTTTGCCGATTTCGGCCTATTGGTTAAAAAATGA
GCTGATTTAACAAAAATTTAACGCGAA
Features (pLannotate 1.2.2; 21 found; start..end, strand, type, name):
      1..29      +  rep_origin     M13 ori (fragment): M13 bacteriophage origin of replication; arrow indicates direction of (+) strand synthesis
     41..420     +  enhancer       CMV enhancer: human cytomegalovirus immediate early enhancer
    421..624     +  promoter       CMV promoter: human cytomegalovirus (CMV) immediate early promoter
    620..653     +  LTR            5' LTR (truncated) (fragment): truncated 5' long terminal repeat (LTR) from HIV-1
    669..687     +  promoter       T7 promoter: promoter for bacteriophage T7 RNA polymerase
    768..830     +  sig_peptide    Igκ leader: leader sequence from mouse immunoglobulin κ light chain
    830..853     +  CDS            3xHA (fragment): three tandem HA epitope tags
    879..1253    +  CDS            Y-FAST: small protein tag, derived from photoactive yellow protein, that allows in vivo fluorescent labeling by addition of a cell-permeant fluorogen (Plamont et al., 2016)
   1293..1439    +  CDS            PDGFRβ TM domain: transmembrane domain from platelet derived growth factor receptor beta
   1467..1691    +  polyA_signal   bGH poly(A) signal: bovine growth hormone polyadenylation signal
   1695..1713    +  promoter       SV40 promoter (fragment): SV40 enhancer and early promoter
   1823..2411    -  rep_origin     ori: high-copy-number ColE1/pMB1/pBR322/pUC origin of replication
   2633..2649    +  polyA_signal   bGH poly(A) signal (fragment): bovine growth hormone polyadenylation signal
   2740..2787    -  polyA_signal   HSV TK poly(A) signal: herpes simplex virus thymidine kinase polyadenylation signal (Cole and Stacy, 1985)
   2846..2998    -  CDS            ble (fragment): BLE_KLEPN - Experimental evidence at protein level: Swiss-Prot protein existence level 1. Binding protein with a strong affinity to the bleomycin family of antibiotics. Binds to CL990; an antimitotic-antibiotic compound. From Klebsiella pneumoniae.
   3019..3813    -  CDS            NeoR/KanR: aminoglycoside phosphotransferase from Tn5; aph(3')-II (or nptII); confers resistance to neomycin, kanamycin, and G418 (Geneticin®)
   3848..4201    -  promoter       SV40 promoter: SV40 enhancer and early promoter
   4203..4220    -  promoter       AmpR promoter (fragment): bla
   4261..5121    -  CDS            AmpR: β-lactamase; bla; confers resistance to ampicillin, carbenicillin, and related antibiotics
   5122..5226    -  promoter       AmpR promoter: bla
   5253..2       +  rep_origin     f1 ori (across the origin) (sequence partly withheld): f1 bacteriophage origin of replication; arrow indicates direction of (+) strand synthesis
