[The description below was written by a language model from this plasmid's Addgene catalogue record and pLannotate feature annotations shown in this document.]
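Description:
pAG876 pDisplay-pFAST is a mammalian expression plasmid of about 5.7 kb, built on the pDisplay backbone, which targets a protein of interest to the outer face of the plasma membrane. It is propagated in E. coli at high copy through a ColE1/pUC-type origin with ampicillin selection (AmpR, β-lactamase). It also carries an f1 phage origin. For mammalian cells, an SV40 enhancer/early promoter drives a NeoR/KanR cassette terminated by an HSV TK polyadenylation signal, which allows G418 selection of stable transfectants.

The payload is a synthetic 672 bp fusion inserted by Gibson cloning and expressed from the CMV enhancer/promoter, with a bGH polyadenylation signal downstream. A T7 promoter lies between the CMV promoter and the coding region. The open reading frame begins with the mouse Igκ leader, which directs the protein into the secretory pathway. A short region annotated as an HA epitope fragment follows, then the pFAST domain and the PDGFRβ transmembrane domain that anchors the fusion in the membrane with pFAST facing the extracellular side. The annotation software labels the reporter as Y-FAST, the photoactive-yellow-protein-derived tag that fluoresces only on binding an added fluorogen. The catalogue identifies it as pFAST, evidently a related variant. The catalogue also lists a C-terminal Myc tag on the insert, but this is not annotated in the feature table.

The stated purpose is to express pFAST at the surface of mammalian cells. According to the associated publication title, pFAST is a chemogenetic fluorescent reporter with tunable color for live-cell imaging.
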