Addgene plasmid #172868: pAG876 pDisplay-pFAST
Purpose: expresses pFAST at the surface of mammalian cells
Depositing lab: Arnaud Gautier. Depositing organization: Sorbonne Université. Publication: Engineering of a fluorescent chemogenetic reporter with tunable color for advanced live-cell imaging. Benaissa H, Ounoughi K, Aujard I, Fischer E, Goiame R, Nguyen J, Tebo AG, Li C, Le Saux T, Bertolin G, Tramier M, Danglot L, Pietrancosta N, Morin X, Jullien L, Gautier A. Nat Commun. 2021 Nov 30;12(1):6989. doi: 10.1038/s41467-021-27334-0. PubMed 34848727.
Backbone
  Vector backbone: pDisplay
  Total vector size (bp): 5680
  Modifications to backbone: 5008
  Vector type: Mammalian Expression
  Selectable markers: Neomycin (select with G418)
Growth in bacteria
  Bacterial resistance: Ampicillin, 100 μg/mL
  Growth temperature: 37°C
  Growth strain: DH5alpha
  Copy number: High Copy
Gene/Insert
  Gene/Insert name: pFAST-PDGFR (alt name: pFAST fused to PDGFR transmembrane protein)
  Species: Synthetic
  Insert size (bp): 672
  Promoter: CMV
  Tag / fusion protein: IgK leader sequence (N terminal on insert); Myc tag (C terminal on insert)
  Cloning method: Gibson Cloning
  Sequencing primers: 5′ CGCAAATGGGCGGTAGGCGTG
Terms and licenses: Academic/Nonprofit Terms; Industry Terms: Not Available to Industry
Depositor comments: Please visit https://www.biorxiv.org/content/10.1101/2021.01.29.428635v2 for bioRxiv preprint.
How to cite: pAG876 pDisplay-pFAST was a gift from Arnaud Gautier (Addgene plasmid # 172868 ; http://n2t.net/addgene:172868 ; RRID:Addgene_172868)
